>Addgene plasmid #14261 | pAG413GAL-ccdB-TAP | depositor full sequence | sequence record 7924 | Author sequence
GACGAAAGGGCCTCGTGATACGCCTATTTTTATAGGTTAATGTCATGATAATAATGGTTTCTTAGGACGG
ATCGCTTGCCTGTAACTTACACGCGCCTCGTATCTTTTAATGATGGAATAATTTGGGAATTTACTCTGTG
TTTATTTATTTTTATGTTTTGTATTTGGATTTTAGAAAGTAAATAAAGAAGGTAGAAGAGTTACGGAATG
AAGAAAAAAAAATAAACAAAGGTTTAAAAAATTTCAACAAAAAGCGTACTTTACATATATATTTATTAGA
CAAGAAAAGCAGATTAAATAGATATACATTCGATTAACGATAAGTAAAATGTAAAATCACAGGATTTTCG
TGTGTGGTCTTCTACACAGACAAGATGAAACAATTCGGCATTAATACCTGAGAGCAGGAAGAGCAAGATA
AAAGGTAGTATTTGTTGGCGATCCCCCTAGAGTCTTTTACATCTTCGGAAAACAAAAACTATTTTTTCTT
TAATTTCTTTTTTTACTTTCTATTTTTAATTTATATATTTATATTAAAAAATTTAAATTATAATTATTTT
TATAGCACGTGATGAAAAGGACCCAGGTGGCACTTTTCGGGGAAATGTGCGCGGAACCCCTATTTGTTTA
TTTTTCTAAATACATTCAAATATGTATCCGCTCATGAGACAATAACCCTGATAAATGCTTCAATAATATT
GAAAAAGGAAGAGTATGAGTATTCAACATTTCCGTGTCGCCCTTATTCCCTTTTTTGCGGCATTTTGCCT
TCCTGTTTTTGCTCACCCAGAAACGCTGGTGAAAGTAAAAGATGCTGAAGATCAGTTGGGTGCACGAGTG
GGTTACATCGAACTGGATCTCAACAGCGGTAAGATCCTTGAGAGTTTTCGCCCCGAAGAACGTTTTCCAA
TGATGAGCACTTTTAAAGTTCTGCTATGTGGCGCGGTATTATCCCGTATTGACGCCGGGCAAGAGCAACT
CGGTCGCCGCATACACTATTCTCAGAATGACTTGGTTGAGTACTCACCAGTCACAGAAAAGCATCTTACG
GATGGCATGACAGTAAGAGAATTATGCAGTGCTGCCATAACCATGAGTGATAACACTGCGGCCAACTTAC
TTCTGACAACGATCGGAGGACCGAAGGAGCTAACCGCTTTTTTGCACAACATGGGGGATCATGTAACTCG
CCTTGATCGTTGGGAACCGGAGCTGAATGAAGCCATACCAAACGACGAGCGTGACACCACGATGCCTGTA
GCAATGGCAACAACGTTGCGCAAACTATTAACTGGCGAACTACTTACTCTAGCTTCCCGGCAACAATTAA
TAGACTGGATGGAGGCGGATAAAGTTGCAGGACCACTTCTGCGCTCGGCCCTTCCGGCTGGCTGGTTTAT
TGCTGATAAATCTGGAGCCGGTGAGCGTGGGTCTCGCGGTATCATTGCAGCACTGGGGCCAGATGGTAAG
CCCTCCCGTATCGTAGTTATCTACACGACGGGGAGTCAGGCAACTATGGATGAACGAAATAGACAGATCG
CTGAGATAGGTGCCTCACTGATTAAGCATTGGTAACTGTCAGACCAAGTTTACTCATATATACTTTAGAT
TGATTTAAAACTTCATTTTTAATTTAAAAGGATCTAGGTGAAGATCCTTTTTGATAATCTCATGACCAAA
ATCCCTTAACGTGAGTTTTCGTTCCACTGAGCGTCAGACCCCGTAGAAAAGATCAAAGGATCTTCTTGAG
ATCCTTTTTTTCTGCGCGTAATCTGCTGCTTGCAAACAAAAAAACCACCGCTACCAGCGGTGGTTTGTTT
GCCGGATCAAGAGCTACCAACTCTTTTTCCGAAGGTAACTGGCTTCAGCAGAGCGCAGATACCAAATACT
GTCCTTCTAGTGTAGCCGTAGTTAGGCCACCACTTCAAGAACTCTGTAGCACCGCCTACATACCTCGCTC
TGCTAATCCTGTTACCAGTGGCTGCTGCCAGTGGCGATAAGTCGTGTCTTACCGGGTTGGACTCAAGACG
ATAGTTACCGGATAAGGCGCAGCGGTCGGGCTGAACGGGGGGTTCGTGCACACAGCCCAGCTTGGAGCGA
ACGACCTACACCGAACTGAGATACCTACAGCGTGAGCTATGAGAAAGCGCCACGCTTCCCGAAGGGAGAA
AGGCGGACAGGTATCCGGTAAGCGGCAGGGTCGGAACAGGAGAGCGCACGAGGGAGCTTCCAGGGGGAAA
CGCCTGGTATCTTTATAGTCCTGTCGGGTTTCGCCACCTCTGACTTGAGCGTCGATTTTTGTGATGCTCG
TCAGGGGGGCGGAGCCTATGGAAAAACGCCAGCAACGCGGCCTTTTTACGGTTCCTGGCCTTTTGCTGGC
CTTTTGCTCACATGTTCTTTCCTGCGTTATCCCCTGATTCTGTGGATAACCGTATTACCGCCTTTGAGTG
AGCTGATACCGCTCGCCGCAGCCGAACGACCGAGCGCAGCGAGTCAGTGAGCGAGGAAGCGGAAGAGCGC
CCAATACGCAAACCGCCTCTCCCCGCGCGTTGGCCGATTCATTAATGCAGCTGGCACGACAGGTTTCCCG
ACTGGAAAGCGGGCAGTGAGCGCAACGCAATTAATGTGAGTTACCTCACTCATTAGGCACCCCAGGCTTT
ACACTTTATGCTTCCGGCTCCTATGTTGTGTGGAATTGTGAGCGGATAACAATTTCACACAGGAAACAGC
TATGACCATGATTACGCCAAGCGCGCAATTAACCCTCACTAAAGGGAACAAAAGCTGGAGCTCTAGTACG
GATTAGAAGCCGCCGAGCGGGCGACAGCCCTCCGACGGAAGACTCTCCTCCGTGCGTCCTCGTCTTCACC
GGTCGCGTTCCTGAAACGCAGATGTGCCTCGCGCCGCACTGCTCCGAACAATAAAGATTCTACAATACTA
GCTTTTATGGTTATGAAGAGGAAAAATTGGCAGTAACCTGGCCCCACAAACCTTCAAATTAACGAATCAA
ATTAACAACCATAGGATGATAATGCGATTAGTTTTTTAGCCTTATTTCTGGGGTAATTAATCAGCGAAGC
GATGATTTTTGATCTATTAACAGATATATAAATGGAAAAGCTGCATAACCACTTTAACTAATACTTTCAA
CATTTTCAGTTTGTATTACTTCTTATTCAAATGTCATAAAAGTATCAACAAAAAATTGTTAATATACCTC
TATACTTTAACGTCAAGGAGAAAAAACCCCGGATTCTAGAACTAGTGGATCCCCCATCACAAGTTTGTAC
AAAAAAGCTGAACGAGAAACGTAAAATGATATAAATATCAATATATTAAATTAGATTTTGCATAAAAAAC
AGACTACATAATACTGTAAAACACAACATATCCAGTCACTATGGCGGCCGCATTAGGCACCCCAGGCTTT
ACACTTTATGCTTCCGGCTCGTATAATGTGTGGATTTTGAGTTAGGATCCGTCGAGATTTTCAGGAGCTA
AGGAAGCTAAAATGGAGAAAAAAATCACTGGATATACCACCGTTGATATATCCCAATGGCATCGTAAAGA
ACATTTTGAGGCATTTCAGTCAGTTGCTCAATGTACCTATAACCAGACCGTTCAGCTGGATATTACGGCC
TTTTTAAAGACCGTAAAGAAAAATAAGCACAAGTTTTATCCGGCCTTTATTCACATTCTTGCCCGCCTGA
TGAATGCTCATCCGGAATTCCGTATGGCAATGAAAGACGGTGAGCTGGTGATATGGGATAGTGTTCACCC
TTGTTACACCGTTTTCCATGAGCAAACTGAAACGTTTTCATCGCTCTGGAGTGAATACCACGACGATTTC
CGGCAGTTTCTACACATATATTCGCAAGATGTGGCGTGTTACGGTGAAAACCTGGCCTATTTCCCTAAAG
GGTTTATTGAGAATATGTTTTTCGTCTCAGCCAATCCCTGGGTGAGTTTCACCAGTTTTGATTTAAACGT
GGCCAATATGGACAACTTCTTCGCCCCCGTTTTCACCATGGGCAAATATTATACGCAAGGCGACAAGGTG
CTGATGCCGCTGGCGATTCAGGTTCATCATGCCGTCTGTGATGGCTTCCATGTCGGCAGAATGCTTAATG
AATTACAACAGTACTGCGATGAGTGGCAGGGCGGGGCGTAAACGCCGCGTGGATCCGGCTTACTAAAAGC
CAGATAACAGTATGCGTATTTGCGCGCTGATTTTTGCGGTATAAGAATATATACTGATATGTATACCCGA
AGTATGTCAAAAAGAGGTATGCTATGAAGCAGCGTATTACAGTGACAGTTGACAGCGACAGCTATCAGTT
GCTCAAGGCATATATGATGTCAATATCTCCGGTCTGGTAAGCACAACCATGCAGAATGAAGCCCGTCGTC
TGCGTGCCGAACGCTGGAAAGCGGAAAATCAGGAAGGGATGGCTGAGGTCGCCCGGTTTATTGAAATGAA
CGGCTCTTTTGCTGACGAGAACAGGGGCTGGTGAAATGCAGTTTAAGGTTTACACCTATAAAAGAGAGAG
CCGTTATCGTCTGTTTGTGGATGTACAGAGTGATATTATTGACACGCCCGGGCGACGGATGGTGATCCCC
CTGGCCAGTGCACGTCTGCTGTCAGATAAAGTCTCCCGTGAACTTTACCCGGTGGTGCATATCGGGGATG
AAAGCTGGCGCATGATGACCACCGATATGGCCAGTGTGCCGGTCTCCGTTATCGGGGAAGAAGTGGCTGA
TCTCAGCCACCGCGAAAATGACATCAAAAACGCCATTAACCTGATGTTCTGGGGAATATAAATGTCAGGC
TCCCTTATACACAGCCAGTCTGCAGGTCGACCATAGTGACTGGATATGTTGTGTTTTACAGTATTATGTA
GTCTGTTTTTTATGCAAAATCTAATTTAATATATTGATATTTATATCATTTTACGTTTCTCGTTCAGCTT
TCTTGTACAAAGTGGTGATGGGCTGCAGGAATTCGATATCAAGCTTATCGATAGGTGGACCAGGTGGTGG
AATGAAGCGACGATGGAAAAAGAATTTCATAGCCGTCTCAGCAGCCAACCGCTTTAAGAAAATCTCATCC
TCCGGGGCACTTGATTATGGTACCCCAACTACTGCTTCTGAAAATCTATATTTTCAAGGTGAACTAAAAA
CTGCTGCTTTGGCTCAACATGCGATTAAGGGTGAAGCTCAAAAACTTAATGACTCTCAAGCTCCAAAAGC
TGATGCGCAACAAAATAACTTCAACAAAGATCAACAAAGCGCCTTCTATGAAATCTTGAACATGCCTAAC
TTAAACGAAGCGCAACGTAACGGCTTCATTCAAAGTCTTAAAGACGACCCAAGCCAAAGCACTAACGTTT
TAGGTGAAGCTAAAAAATTAAACGAATCTCAAGCACCGAAAGCTGATAACAATTTCAACAAAGAACAACA
AAATGCTTTCTATGAAATCTTGAATATGCCTAACTTAAACGAAGAACAACGCAATGGTTTCATCCAAAGC
TTAAAAGATGACCCAAGCCAAAGTGCTAACCTATTGTCAGAAGCTAAAAAGTTAAATGAATCTCAAGCAC
CGAAAGCGGATAACAAATTCAACAAAGAACAACAAAATGCTTTCTATGAAATCTTACATTTACCTAACTT
AAACGAAGAACAACGCAATGGTTTCATCCAAAGCCTAAAAGATGACCCAAGCCAAAGCGCTAACCTTTTA
GCAGAAGCTAAAAAGCTAAATGATGCTCAAGCACCAAAAGCTGACAACAAATTCAACAAAGAACAACAAA
ATGCTTTCTATGAAATTTTACATTTACCTAACTTAACTGAAGAACAACGTAACGGCTTCATCCAAAGCCT
TAAAGACGATCCTTCGGTGAGCAAAGAACAGTCACTCGAGTCATGTAATTAGTTATGTCACGCTTACATT
CACGCCCTCCCCCCACATCCGCTCTAACCGAAAAGGAAGGAGTTAGACAACCTGAAGTCTAGGTCCCTAT
TTATTTTTTTATAGTTATGTTAGTATTAAGAACGTTATTTATATTTCAAATTTTTCTTTTTTTTCTGTAC
AGACGCGTGTACGCATGTAACATTATACTGAAAACCTTGCTTGAGAAGGTTTTGGGACGCTCGAAGGCTT
TAATTTGCGGCCGGTACCCAATTCGCCCTATAGTGAGTCGTATTACGCGCGCTCACTGGCCGTCGTTTTA
CAACGTCGTGACTGGGAAAACCCTGGCGTTACCCAACTTAATCGCCTTGCAGCACATCCCCCTTTCGCCA
GCTGGCGTAATAGCGAAGAGGCCCGCACCGATCGCCCTTCCCAACAGTTGCGCAGCCTGAATGGCGAATG
GCGCG
[124 nt withheld, positions 6376-6499]
C
[91 nt withheld, positions 6501-6591]
A
[49 nt withheld, positions 6593-6641]
CCTTTGACGTTGGAGTCCACGTTCTTT
[37 nt withheld, positions 6669-6705]
ACCCTATCTCGGTCTATTCTTTTGATTTATAAGGGATTTTGCCGATTTCGGCCTATTGGTTAAAAAATGA
GCTGATTTAACAAAAATTTAACGCGAATTTTAACAAAATATTAACGTTTACAATTTCCTGATGCGGTATT
TTCTCCTTACGCATCTGTGCGGTATTTCACACCGCATAGATCCGTCGAGTTCAAGAGAAAAAAAAAGAAA
AAGCAAAAAGAAAAAAGGAAAGCGCGCCTCGTTCAGAATGACACGTATAGAATGATGCATTACCTTGTCA
TCTTCAGTATCATACTGTTCGTATACATACTTACTGACATTCATAGGTATACATATATACACATGTATAT
ATATCGTATGCTGCAGCTTTAAATAATCGGTGTCACTACATAAGAACACCTTTGGTGGAGGGAACATCGT
TGGTACCATTGGGCGAGGTGGCTTCTCTTATGGCAACCGCAAGAGCCTTGAACGCACTCTCACTACGGTG
ATGATCATTCTTGCCTCGCAGACAATCAACGTGGAGGGTAATTCTGCTAGCCTCTGCAAAGCTTTCAAGA
AAATGCGGGATCATCTCGCAAGAGAGATCTCCTACTTTCTCCCTTTGCAAACCAAGTTCGACAACTGCGT
ACGGCCTGTTCGAAAGATCTACCACCGCTCTGGAAAGTGCCTCATCCAAAGGCGCAAATCCTGATCCAAA
CCTTTTTACTCCACGCGCCAGTAGGGCCTCTTTAAAAGCTTGACCGAGAGCAATCCCGCAGTCTTCAGTG
GTGTGATGGTCGTCTATGTGTAAGTCACCAATGCACTCAACGATTAGCGACCAGCCGGAATGCTTGGCCA
GAGCATGTATCATATGGTCCAGAAACCCTATACCTGTGTGGACGTTAATCACTTGCGATTGTGTGGCCTG
TTCTGCTACTGCTTCTGCCTCTTTTTCTGGGAAGATCGAGTGCTCTATCGCTAGGGGACCACCCTTTAAA
GAGATCGCAATCTGAATCTTGGTTTCATTTGTAATACGCTTTACTAGGGCTTTCTGCTCTGTCATCTTTG
CCTTCGTTTATCTTGCCTGCTCATTTTTTAGTATATTCTTCGAAGAAATCACATTACTTTATATAATGTA
TAATTCATTATGTGATAATGCCAATCGCTAAGAAAAAAAAAGAGTCATCCGCTAGGGGAAAAAAAAAAAT
GAAAATCATTACCGAGGCATAAAAAAATATAGAGTGTACTAGAGGAGGCCAAGAGTAATAGAAAAAGAAA
ATTGCGGGAAAGGACTGTGTTATGACTTCCCTGACTAATGCCGTGTTCAAACGATACCTGGCAGTGACTC
CTAGCGCTCACCAAGCTCTTAAAACGGGAATTTATGGTGCACTCTCAGTACAATCTGCTCTGATGCCGCA
TAGTTAAGCCAGCCCCGACACCCGCCAACACGCGCTGACGCGCCCTGACGGGCTTGTCTGCTCCCGGCAT
CCGCTTACAGACAAGCTGTGACCGTCTCCGGGAGCTGCATGTGTCAGAGGTTTTCACCGTCATCACCGAA
ACGCGCGA
Features (pLannotate 1.2.2; 31 found; start..end, strand, type, name):
     70..573     -  misc_feature   CEN/ARS: S. cerevisiae CEN6 centromere fused to an autonomously replicating sequence
    610..714     +  promoter       AmpR promoter: bla
    715..1575    +  CDS            AmpR: β-lactamase; bla; confers resistance to ampicillin, carbenicillin, and related antibiotics
   1746..2334    +  rep_origin     ori: high-copy-number ColE1/pMB1/pBR322/pUC origin of replication
   2517..2609    +  CDS            lacI (fragment): lac repressor; lacI; The lac repressor binds to the lac operator to inhibit transcription in E. coli. This inhibition can be relieved by adding lactose or isopropyl-β-D-thiogalactopyranoside (IPTG).
   2622..2643    +  protein_bind   CAP binding site: CAP binding activates transcription in the presence of cAMP. E. coli catabolite activator protein
   2658..2688    +  promoter       lac promoter: promoter for the E. coli lac operon
   2696..2712    +  protein_bind   lac operator: The lac repressor binds to the lac operator to inhibit transcription in E. coli. This inhibition can be relieved by adding lactose or isopropyl-β-D-thiogalactopyranoside (IPTG). lac repressor encoded by lacI
   2757..2775    +  promoter       T3 promoter: promoter for bacteriophage T3 RNA polymerase
   2799..3240    +  promoter       GAL1 promoter: S. cerevisiae GAL1; inducible promoter, regulated by Gal4
   3255..3275    +  misc_feature   MCS (fragment): pBluescript multiple cloning site
   3279..3403    +  protein_bind   attR1: mutant version of attR; recombination site for the Gateway® LR reaction LR Clonase™
   3428..3458    +  promoter       lac UV5 promoter: E. coli lac promoter with an "up" mutation
   3482..3511    +  promoter       cat promoter (fragment): promoter of the E. coli cat gene encoding chloramphenicol acetyltransferase
   3512..4171    +  CDS            CmR: chloramphenicol acetyltransferase; cat; confers resistance to chloramphenicol
   4353..4511    +  CDS            ccdA (fragment): CCDA_ECO57 - Also known as H, letA. Experimental evidence at protein level: Swiss-Prot protein existence level 1. Antitoxin component of a type II toxin-antitoxin (TA) system which inhibits the post-segregational killing (PSK) of plasmid-free cells, also referred to as a plasmid addiction system. Binds to and blocks the activity of CcdB; will also remove bound CcdB protein from the CcdB-GyrA complex by forming a CcdA-CcdB complex, a process termed rejuvenation. Functions as a transcriptional corepressor for the ccdAB operon, repression also requires CcdB (By similarity). From Escherichia coli
   4516..4818    +  CDS            ccdB: CCDB_ECOLI - Also known as G, letB, letD. Experimental evidence at protein level: Swiss-Prot protein existence level 1. Toxic component of a type II toxin-antitoxin (TA) system, functioning in plasmid maintainence. Responsible for the post- segregational killing (PSK) of plasmid-free cells, also referred to as a plasmid addiction system. Half-life of over 2 hours. Cell killing by CcdB is accompanied by filamentation, defects in chromosome and plasmid segregation, defects in cell division, formation of anucleate cells, decreased DNA synthesis and plasmid loss. Interferes with the activity of DN
   4862..4986    -  protein_bind   attR2: mutant version of attR; recombination site for the Gateway® LR reaction LR Clonase™
   4990..5023    +  misc_feature   MCS (fragment): pBluescript multiple cloning site
   5045..5122    +  CDS            CBP: calmodulin-binding peptide derived from skeletal muscle myosin light chain kinase; binds calmodulin with nanomolar affinity in the presence of calcium
   5528..5908    +  CDS            protein A (fragment): immunoglobulin binding domains of Staphylocuccus aureus protein A
   5921..6168    +  terminator     CYC1 terminator: S. cerevisiae CYC1; transcription terminator for CYC1
   6187..6205    -  promoter       T7 promoter: promoter for bacteriophage T7 RNA polymerase
   6213..6368    +  CDS            lacZα (fragment): LacZα fragment of β-galactosidase; lacZ fragment
   6376..6831    +  rep_origin     f1 ori (sequence partly withheld): f1 bacteriophage origin of replication; arrow indicates direction of (+) strand synthesis
   6832..6883    -  misc_feature   bom (fragment): basis of mobility region from pBR322
   7091..7750    -  CDS            HIS3: imidazoleglycerol-phosphate dehydratase, required for histidine biosynthesis; S. cerevisiae HIS3; yeast auxotrophic marker
   7751..7937    -  promoter       HIS3 promoter: S. cerevisiae HIS3
   7987..8067    +  CDS            MRM1 (fragment): MRM1_YEAST - Also known as PET56 From Saccharomyces cerevisiae (strain ATCC 204508 / S288c) (Baker's yeast).
   8068..8117    -  misc_feature   bom (fragment): basis of mobility region from pBR322
   8219..1       -  CDS            rop (fragment) (across the origin): Rop protein, which maintains plasmids at low copy number; rop
