[The description below was written by a language model from this plasmid's Addgene catalogue record and pLannotate feature annotations shown in this document.]
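Description:
pAG413GAL-ccdB-TAP is an empty Gateway destination vector for galactose-inducible expression of C-terminally TAP-tagged proteins in Saccharomyces cerevisiae. It is built on the pRS413 shuttle backbone and is a centromeric plasmid. A CEN6/ARS element gives stable, low-copy maintenance in yeast, and the HIS3 gene with its own promoter allows selection by histidine prototrophy in his3 strains. For propagation in E. coli it carries a ColE1/pUC-type origin and the β-lactamase gene for ampicillin resistance. An f1 origin and flanking T3 and T7 promoters remain from the pBluescript-derived pRS framework.

The expression unit runs from the Gal4-regulated GAL1 promoter through a Gateway cassette to the tag and the CYC1 terminator. The cassette is bounded by attR1 and attR2 and contains a chloramphenicol acetyltransferase gene and the ccdB toxin gene. Because CcdB poisons DNA gyrase, the unrecombined vector must be kept in a ccdB-tolerant strain, and it is selected there with both chloramphenicol and ampicillin. In an LR recombination with an attL-flanked entry clone, the cassette is replaced by the gene of interest, and ccdB counter-selects against unreacted vector in ordinary E. coli strains. An insert lacking a stop codon then reads in frame into the downstream TAP tag, annotated here as a calmodulin-binding peptide followed by IgG-binding domains of protein A. This tag supports two-step tandem affinity purification of the fusion protein and its associated complexes. The vector belongs to a suite of yeast Gateway plasmids designed for high-throughput genetic analysis. The depositor notes that the full sequence is provided for reference only and may not match the plasmid exactly.
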