Addgene plasmid #14261: pAG413GAL-ccdB-TAP
Purpose: (Empty Backbone)
Depositing lab: Susan Lindquist. Depositing organization: Whitehead Institute for Biomedical Research. Publication: A suite of Gateway cloning vectors for high-throughput genetic analysis in Saccharomyces cerevisiae. Alberti S, Gitler AD, Lindquist S. Yeast. 2007 Oct . 24(10):913-9. 10.1002/yea.1502 PubMed 17583893.
Backbone
  Vector backbone: pRS413
  Vector type: Yeast Expression ; Gateway Destination
  Selectable markers: HIS3
Growth in bacteria
  Bacterial resistance: Chloramphenicol and Ampicillin, 25 & 100 μg/mL
  Growth temperature: 37°C
  Growth strain: ccdB Survival
  Growth instructions: DB3.1, ccdB Survival
  Copy number: Unknown
Gene/Insert
  Gene/Insert name: None
  Tag / fusion protein: TAP (C terminal on backbone)
  Cloning method: Gateway Cloning
  Sequencing primers: 5′ GAL1
Terms and licenses: Academic/Nonprofit Terms; Industry Terms: Not Available to Industry
Depositor comments: Type of plasmid: CEN. This plasmid contains the Gateway technology from Invitrogen; Invitrogen requires purchasing of Gateway Clonase for carrying out the Gateway recombinational cloning reaction http://www.invitrogen.com Please note that the full plasmid sequence is provided as a reference only, and may not match the exact sequence of the plasmid.
How to cite: pAG413GAL-ccdB-TAP was a gift from Susan Lindquist (Addgene plasmid # 14261 ; http://n2t.net/addgene:14261 ; RRID:Addgene_14261)
