>Addgene plasmid #14261 | pAG413GAL-ccdB-TAP | addgene partial sequence | sequence record 20740 | 14261 with pRS_marker
TTTAAGAGCTTGGTGAGCGCTAGGAGTCACTGCCAGGTATCGTTTGAACACGGCATTAGTCAGGGAAGTC
ATAACACAGTCCTTTCCCGCAATTTTCTTTTTCTATTACTCTTGGCCTCCTCTAGTACACTCTATATTTT
TTTATGCCTCGGTAATGATTTTCATTTTTTTTTTTCCACCTAGCGGATGACTCTTTTTTTTTCTTAGCGA
TTGGCATTATCACATAATGAATTATACATTATATAAAGTAATGTGATTTCTTCGAAGAATATACTAAAAA
ATGAGCAGGCAAGATAAACGAAGGCAAAGATGACAGAGCAGAAAGCCCTAGTAAAGCGTATTACAAATGA
AACCAAGATTCAGATTGCGATCTCTTTAAAGGGTGGTCCCCTAGCGATAGAGCACTCGATCTTCCCAGAA
AAAGAGGCAGAAGCAGTAGCAGAACAGGCCACACAATCGCAAGTGATTAACGTCCACACAGGTATAGGGT
TTCTGGACCATATGATACATGCTCTGGCCAAGCATTCCGGCTGGTCGCTAATCGTTGAGTGCATTGGTGA
CTTACACATAGACGACCATCACACCACTGAAGACTGCGGGATTGCTCTCGGTCAAGCTTTTAAAGAGGCC
CTAGGGGCCGTGCGTG
