>Addgene plasmid #14261 | pAG413GAL-ccdB-TAP | addgene partial sequence | sequence record 20741 | 14261 with GW5
GGGTGCCTAATGCGGCCGCCATAGTGACTGGATATGTTGTGTTTTACAGTATTATGTAGTCTGTTTTTTA
TGCAAAATCTAATTTAATATATTGATATTTATATCATTTTACGTTTCTCGTTCAGCTTTTTTGTACAAAC
TTGTGATGGGGGATCCACTAGTTCTAGAATCCGGGGTTTTTTCTCCTTGACGTTAAAGTATAGAGGTATA
TTAACAATTTTTTGTTGATACTTTTATTACATTTGAATAAGAAGTAATACAAACCGAAAATGTTGAAAGT
ATTAGTTAAAGTGGTTATGCAGTTTTTGCATTTATATATCTGTTAATAGATCAAAAATCATCGCTTCGCT
GATTAATTACCCCAGAAATAAGGCTAAAAAACTAATCGCATTATCATCCTATGGTTGTTAATTTGATTCG
TTCATTTGAAGGTTTGTGGGGCCAGGTTACTGCCAATTTTTCCTCTTCATAACCATAAAAGCTAGTATTG
T
