>Addgene plasmid #14261 | pAG413GAL-ccdB-TAP | addgene partial sequence | sequence record 20742 | 14261 with GW3
CGGGGAAGAGTGGCTGATCTCAGCCACCGCGAAAATGACATCAAAAACGCCATTAACCTGATGTTCTGGG
GAATATAAATGTCAGGCTCCCTTATACACAGCCAGTCTGCAGGTCGACCATAGTGACTGGATATGTTGTG
TTTTACAGTATTATGTAGTCTGTTTTTTATGCAAAATCTAATTTAATATATTGATATTTATATCATTTTA
CGTTTCTCGTTCAGCTTTCTTGTACAAAGTGGTGATGGGCTGCAGGAATTCGATATCAAGCTTATCGATA
GGTGGACCAGGTGGTGGAATGAAGCGACGATGGAAAAAGAATTTCATAGCCGTCTCAGCAGCCAACCGCT
TTAAGAAAATCTCATCCTCCGGGGCACTTGATTATGGTACCCCAACTACTGCTTCTGAAAATCTATATTT
TCAAGGTGAACTAAAAACTGCTGCTTTGGCTCAACATGCGATTAAGGGTGAAGCTCAAAAACTTAATGAC
TCTCAAGCTCCAAAAGCTGATGCGCAACAAAATAACTTCAACAAAGATCAACAAAGCGCCTTCTATGAAA
TCTTGAACATGCCTAACTTAAACGAAGCGCAACGTAACGGCTTCATTCAAAGTCTTAAAGACGACCCAAG
CCAAAGCACTAACGTTTTAGGTGAAGCTAAAAAATTAAACGAATCTCAAGCACCGAAAGCTGATAACAAT
TTCAACAAAGAACAACAAAATGCTTTCTATGAAATCTTGAATATGCCT
